Addgene plasmid #44879: pFA6a-link-yomApple-CaURA3
Purpose: Yeast tagging vector to create gene fusion with yeast optimized mApple with CaUra3 selection
Depositing lab: Wendell Lim & Kurt Thorn. Depositing organization: University of California, San Francisco (UCSF). Publication: Improved Blue, Green, and Red Fluorescent Protein Tagging Vectors for S. cerevisiae. Lee S, Lim WA, Thorn KS. PLoS One. 2013 Jul 2;8(7):e67902. doi: 10.1371/journal.pone.0067902. Print 2013. PubMed 23844123.
Backbone
  Vector backbone: pFA6a
  Vector type: Yeast Expression
  Selectable markers: URA3
Growth in bacteria
  Bacterial resistance: Ampicillin, 100 μg/mL
  Growth temperature: 37°C
  Growth strain: DH5alpha
  Copy number: Unknown
Gene/Insert
  Gene/Insert name: yomApple (alt name: Yeast Optimized mApple)
  Species: Synthetic
Terms and licenses: Academic/Nonprofit Terms; Industry Terms: Not Available to Industry
Depositor comments: This vector is derived from the sequences published in “Optimized cassettes for fluorescent protein tagging in Saccharomyces cerevisiae.” Sheff MA, Thorn KS. Yeast. 2004 Jun;21(8):661-70. These plasmids were generated with funding from an NIGMS Systems Biology Center grant, number P50 GM081879. Please acknowledge this grant if you use these plasmids.
How to cite: pFA6a-link-yomApple-CaURA3 was a gift from Wendell Lim & Kurt Thorn (Addgene plasmid # 44879 ; http://n2t.net/addgene:44879 ; RRID:Addgene_44879)
