[The description below was written by a language model from this plasmid's Addgene catalogue record and pLannotate feature annotations shown in this document.]
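Description:
pFA6a-link-yomApple-CaURA3 is a yeast tagging vector built on the pFA6a backbone, a 4,894 bp plasmid that serves as a template source for a fluorescent protein fusion cassette rather than as a self-replicating yeast expression plasmid. The annotated features include no yeast origin or centromere. In E. coli it is maintained through a high-copy ColE1/pUC-type origin and selected with ampicillin via the β-lactamase gene and its native promoter. Short fragments of bom, rop and lacI are backbone remnants, and SP6 and T7 phage promoters flank the cassette region.

The payload is yomApple, a synthetic, yeast codon-optimized version of mApple, a monomeric, rapidly maturing red fluorescent protein derived from Discosoma. No promoter is annotated directly upstream of the coding sequence, which fits its purpose: as the "link" in the name suggests, the fluorescent protein is meant to be joined through a linker to a gene of interest so that the fusion is driven by that gene's own promoter. The S. cerevisiae ADH1 terminator follows the reporter to end transcription of the fusion. Downstream lies the selection module, a URA3 coding sequence placed between the Ashbya gossypii TEF promoter and TEF terminator. The automated annotation matched this to the S. cerevisiae protein, but the plasmid name and stated purpose identify it as CaURA3, presumably the Candida albicans orthologue. It complements uracil auxotrophy in ura3 strains, and a heterologous marker has limited homology to the host URA3 locus.

The construct belongs to a series of improved blue, green and red fluorescent protein tagging vectors for S. cerevisiae, derived from earlier optimized tagging cassettes. It is used to create red fluorescent gene fusions for imaging protein localization and abundance.
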