Features (pLannotate 1.2.2; 13 found; start..end, strand, type, name):
     61..112     +  misc_feature   bom (fragment): basis of mobility region from pBR322
    175..193     +  promoter       SP6 promoter: promoter for bacteriophage SP6 RNA polymerase
    263..970     +  CDS            mApple: mApple is a basic (constitutively fluorescent) red fluorescent protein published in 2008, derived from Discosoma sp.. It is reported to be a rapidly-maturing monomer with high acid sensitivity.
    994..1181    +  terminator     ADH1 terminator: S. cerevisiae ADH1; transcription terminator for the S. cerevisiae alcohol dehydrogenase 1 (ADH1) gene
   1256..1599    +  promoter       TEF promoter: Ashbya gossypii TEF promoter
   1618..2406    +  CDS            URA3: PYRF_YEAST - Experimental evidence at protein level: Swiss-Prot protein existence level 1. From Saccharomyces cerevisiae (strain ATCC 204508 / S288c) (Baker's yeast).
   2418..2615    +  terminator     TEF terminator: Ashbya gossypii TEF terminator
   2723..2741    -  promoter       T7 promoter: promoter for bacteriophage T7 RNA polymerase
   2763..2816    -  CDS            lacI (fragment): lac repressor; lacI; The lac repressor binds to the lac operator to inhibit transcription in E. coli. This inhibition can be relieved by adding lactose or isopropyl-β-D-thiogalactopyranoside (IPTG).
   2999..3587    -  rep_origin     ori: high-copy-number ColE1/pMB1/pBR322/pUC origin of replication
   3758..4618    -  CDS            AmpR: β-lactamase; bla; confers resistance to ampicillin, carbenicillin, and related antibiotics
   4619..4723    -  promoter       AmpR promoter: bla
   4818..4853    +  CDS            rop (fragment): Rop protein, which maintains plasmids at low copy number; rop
>Addgene plasmid #44879 | pFA6a-link-yomApple-CaURA3 | depositor full sequence | sequence record 62125 | pFA6a-link-yomApple-CaURA3 sequence 4894 bps
GGATGCCGGGAGCAGACAAGCCCGTCAGGGCGCGTCAGCGGGTGTTGGCGGGTGTCGGGGCTGGCTTAAC
TATGCGGCATCAGAGCAGATTGTACTGAGAGTGCACCATATGGACATATTGTCGTTAGAACGCGGCTACA
ATTAATACATAACCTTATGTATCATACACATACGATTTAGGTGACACTATAGAACGCGGCCGCCAGCTGA
AGCTTCGTACGCTGCAGGTCGACGGATCGGTGACGGTGCTGGTTTAATTAACATGGTATCTAAAGGTGAG
GAAAACAATATGGCTATCATTAAAGAGTTTATGCGTTTCAAGGTTCACATGGAAGGTTCTGTTAATGGTC
ATGAGTTCGAAATAGAAGGTGAGGGCGAAGGGCGACCATACGAAGCATTTCAAACTGCTAAACTCAAGGT
AACTAAAGGCGGTCCTCTTCCATTTGCCTGGGATATATTGTCACCTCAGTTCATGTATGGTTCAAAAGTT
TACATTAAACATCCAGCGGATATCCCTGACTACTTTAAACTGTCTTTCCCTGAAGGTTTTAGATGGGAAA
GAGTTATGAACTTCGAAGATGGTGGAATTATTCACGTCAATCAAGATTCAAGTTTACAGGATGGCGTCTT
TATCTACAAGGTGAAGTTGAGAGGAACAAATTTTCCATCCGATGGGCCAGTTATGCAAAAGAAAACTATG
GGCTGGGAAGCCTCTGAAGAGAGAATGTACCCAGAGGACGGAGCCTTAAAAAGTGAAATCAAAAAGAGAT
TGAAGTTGAAGGATGGTGGGCACTATGCAGCAGAAGTGAAAACGACATATAAGGCTAAAAAGCCTGTCCA
ACTACCAGGAGCTTATATTGTGGACATCAAACTTGACATAGTAAGCCATAACGAAGATTACACCATCGTT
GAACAATACGAGAGAGCTGAAGGTAGGCATTCCACAGGAGGCATGGACGAACTATACAAATAAGGCGCGC
CACTTCTAAATAAGCGAATTTCTTATGATTTATGATTTTTATTATTAAATAAGTTATAAAAAAAATAAGT
GTATACAAATTTTAAAGTGACTCTTAGGTTTTAAAACGAAAATTCTTATTCTTGAGTAACTCTTTCCTGT
AGGTCAGGTTGCTTTCTCAGGTATAGTATGAGGTCGCTCTTATTGACCACACCTCTACCGGCAGATCCGC
TAGGGATAACAGGGTAATATAGATCTGTTTAGCTTGCCTCGTCCCCGCCGGGTCACCCGGCCAGCGACAT
GGAGGCCCAGAATACCCTCCTTGACAGTCTTGACGTGCGCAGCTCAGGGGCATGATGTGACTGTCGCCCG
TACATTTAGCCCATACATCCCCATGTATAATCATTTGCATCCATACATTTTGATGGCCGCACGGCGCGAA
GCAAAAATTACGGCTCCTCGCTGCAGACCTGCGAGCAGGGAAACGCTCCCCTCACAGACGCGTTGAATTG
TCCCCACGCCGCGCCCCTGTAGAGAAATATAAAAGGTTAGGATTTGCCACTGAGGTTCTTCTTTCATATA
CTTCCTTTTAAAATCTTGCTAGGATACAGTTCTCACATCACATCCGAACATAAACAACCATGACAGTCAA
CACTAAGACCTATAGTGAGAGAGCAGAAACTCATGCCTCACCAGTAGCACAGCGATTATTTCGATTAATG
GAACTGAAGAAAACCAATTTATGTGCATCAATTGACGTTGATACCACTAAGGAATTCCTTGAATTAATTG
ATAAATTAGGTCCTTATGTATGCTTAATCAAGACTCATATTGATATAATCAATGATTTTTCCTATGAATC
CACTATTGAACCATTATTAGAACTTTCACGTAAACATCAATTTATGATTTTTGAAGATAGAAAATTTGCT
GATATTGGTAATACCGTAAAGAAACAATATATTGGTGGAGTTTATAAAATTAGTAGTTGGGCAGATATTA
CCAATGCTCATGGTGTCACTGGGAATGGAGTGGTTGAAGGATTAAAACAGGGAGCTAAAGAAACCACCAC
CAACCAAGAGCCAAGAGGGTTATTGATGTTAGCTGAATTATCATCAGTGGGATCATTAGCATATGGAGAA
TATTCTCAAAAAACTGTTGAAATTGCTAAATCCGATAAGGAATTTGTTATTGGATTTATTGCCCAACGTG
ATATGGGTGGCCAAGAAGAAGGATTTGATTGGCTTATTATGACACCTGGAGTTGGATTAGATGATAAAGG
TGATGGATTAGGACAACAATATAGAACTGTTGATGAAGTTGTTAGCACTGGAACTGATATTATCATTGTT
GGTAGAGGATTGTTTGGTAAAGGAAGAGATCCAGATATTGAAGGTAAAAGGTATAGAAATGCTGGTTGGA
ATGCTTATTTGAAAAAGACTGGCCAATTATAATCAGTACTGACAATAAAAAGATTCTTGTTTTCAAGAAC
TTGTCATTTGTATAGTTTTTTTATATTGTAGTTGTTCTATTTTAATCAAATGTTAGCGTGATTTATATTT
TTTTTCGCCTCGACATCATCTGCCCAGATGCGAAGTTAAGTGCGCAGAAAGTAATATCATGCGTCAATCG
TATGTGAATGCTGGTCGCTATACTGCTGTCGATTCGATACTAACGCCGCCATCCAGTGTCGAAAACGAGC
TCGAATTCATCGATGATATCAGATCCACTAGTGGCCTATGCGGCCGCGGATCTGCCGGTCTCCCTATAGT
GAGTCGTATTAATTTCGATAAGCCAGGTTAACCTGCATTAATGAATCGGCCAACGCGCGGGGAGAGGCGG
TTTGCGTATTGGGCGCTCTTCCGCTTCCTCGCTCACTGACTCGCTGCGCTCGGTCGTTCGGCTGCGGCGA
GCGGTATCAGCTCACTCAAAGGCGGTAATACGGTTATCCACAGAATCAGGGGATAACGCAGGAAAGAACA
TGTGAGCAAAAGGCCAGCAAAAGGCCAGGAACCGTAAAAAGGCCGCGTTGCTGGCGTTTTTCCATAGGCT
CCGCCCCCCTGACGAGCATCACAAAAATCGACGCTCAAGTCAGAGGTGGCGAAACCCGACAGGACTATAA
AGATACCAGGCGTTTCCCCCTGGAAGCTCCCTCGTGCGCTCTCCTGTTCCGACCCTGCCGCTTACCGGAT
ACCTGTCCGCCTTTCTCCCTTCGGGAAGCGTGGCGCTTTCTCAATGCTCACGCTGTAGGTATCTCAGTTC
GGTGTAGGTCGTTCGCTCCAAGCTGGGCTGTGTGCACGAACCCCCCGTTCAGCCCGACCGCTGCGCCTTA
TCCGGTAACTATCGTCTTGAGTCCAACCCGGTAAGACACGACTTATCGCCACTGGCAGCAGCCACTGGTA
ACAGGATTAGCAGAGCGAGGTATGTAGGCGGTGCTACAGAGTTCTTGAAGTGGTGGCCTAACTACGGCTA
CACTAGAAGGACAGTATTTGGTATCTGCGCTCTGCTGAAGCCAGTTACCTTCGGAAAAAGAGTTGGTAGC
TCTTGATCCGGCAAACAAACCACCGCTGGTAGCGGTGGTTTTTTTGTTTGCAAGCAGCAGATTACGCGCA
GAAAAAAAGGATCTCAAGAAGATCCTTTGATCTTTTCTACGGGGTCTGACGCTCAGTGGAACGAAAACTC
ACGTTAAGGGATTTTGGTCATGAGATTATCAAAAAGGATCTTCACCTAGATCCTTTTAAATTAAAAATGA
AGTTTTAAATCAATCTAAAGTATATATGAGTAAACTTGGTCTGACAGTTACCAATGCTTAATCAGTGAGG
CACCTATCTCAGCGATCTGTCTATTTCGTTCATCCATAGTTGCCTGACTCCCCGTCGTGTAGATAACTAC
GATACGGGAGGGCTTACCATCTGGCCCCAGTGCTGCAATGATACCGCGAGACCCACGCTCACCGGCTCCA
GATTTATCAGCAATAAACCAGCCAGCCGGAAGGGCCGAGCGCAGAAGTGGTCCTGCAACTTTATCCGCCT
CCATCCAGTCTATTAATTGTTGCCGGGAAGCTAGAGTAAGTAGTTCGCCAGTTAATAGTTTGCGCAACGT
TGTTGCCATTGCTACAGGCATCGTGGTGTCACGCTCGTCGTTTGGTATGGCTTCATTCAGCTCCGGTTCC
CAACGATCAAGGCGAGTTACATGATCCCCCATGTTGTGCAAAAAAGCGGTTAGCTCCTTCGGTCCTCCGA
TCGTTGTCAGAAGTAAGTTGGCCGCAGTGTTATCACTCATGGTTATGGCAGCACTGCATAATTCTCTTAC
TGTCATGCCATCCGTAAGATGCTTTTCTGTGACTGGTGAGTACTCAACCAAGTCATTCTGAGAATAGTGT
ATGCGGCGACCGAGTTGCTCTTGCCCGGCGTCAATACGGGATAATACCGCGCCACATAGCAGAACTTTAA
AAGTGCTCATCATTGGAAAACGTTCTTCGGGGCGAAAACTCTCAAGGATCTTACCGCTGTTGAGATCCAG
TTCGATGTAACCCACTCGTGCACCCAACTGATCTTCAGCATCTTTTACTTTCACCAGCGTTTCTGGGTGA
GCAAAAACAGGAAGGCAAAATGCCGCAAAAAAGGGAATAAGGGCGACACGGAAATGTTGAATACTCATAC
TCTTCCTTTTTCAATATTATTGAAGCATTTATCAGGGTTATTGTCTCATGAGCGGATACATATTTGAATG
TATTTAGAAAAATAAACAAATAGGGGTTCCGCGCACATTTCCCCGAAAAGTGCCACCTGACGTCTAAGAA
ACCATTATTATCATGACATTAACCTATAAAAATAGGCGTATCACGAGGCCCTTTCGTCTCGCGCGTTTCG
GTGATGACGGTGAAAACCTCTGACACATGCAGCTCCCGGAGACGGTCACAGCTTGTCTGTAAGC
