>Addgene plasmid #44879 | pFA6a-link-yomApple-CaURA3 | addgene partial sequence | sequence record 63797 | T7 5'-TAATACGACTCACTATAGGG-3'
GATCTGATATCATCGATGAATTCGAGCTCGTTTTCGACACTGGATGGCGGCGTTAGTATCGAATCGACAG
CAGTATAGCGACCAGCATTCACATACGATTGACGCATGATATTACTTTCTGCGCACTTAACTTCGCATCT
GGGCAGATGATGTCGAGGCGAAAAAAAATATAAATCACGCTAACATTTGATTAAAATAGAACAACTACAA
TATAAAAAAACTATACAAATGACAAGTTCTTGAAAACAAGAATCTTTTTATTGTCAGTACTGATTATAAT
TGGCCAGTCTTTTTCAAATAAGCATTCCAACCAGCATCTCTATACCTTTTACCTTCAATATCTGGATCTC
TTCCTTTACCAAACAATCCTCTACCAACAATGATAATATCAGTTCCAGTGCTAACAACTTCATCAACAGT
TCTATATTGTTGTCCTAATCCATCACCTTTATCATCTAATCCAACTCCAGGTGTCATAATAAGCCAATCA
AATCCTTCTTCTTGTCCACCCATATCACGTTGGGCAATAAATCCAATAACAAATTCCTTATCGGATTTAG
CAATTTCAACAGTTTTTTGAGAATATTCTCCATATGCTAATGATCCCACTGATGATAATTCAGCTAACAT
CAATAACCCTCTTGGCTCTTGGTTGGTGGTGGTTTCTTTAGCTCCCTGTTTTAATCCTTCAACTACTCCA
TTCCCAGTGACACCATGAGCATTAGTAATATCTGCCCAACTACTAATTTTATAAACTCCACCAATATATT
GTTTCTTCACGGTATTACCAATATCAGCAAATTTTCTATCTTCAAAAATCATAAATTGATGTT
