>Addgene plasmid #44879 | pFA6a-link-yomApple-CaURA3 | addgene partial sequence | sequence record 63803 | Sp6 5'-ATTTAGGTGACACTATAG-3'
TCGACGGATCGGTGACGGTGCTGGTTTAATTAACATGGTATCTAAAGGTGAGGAAAACAATATGGCTATC
ATTAAAGAGTTTATGCGTTTCAAGGTTCACATGGAAGGTTCTGTTAATGGTCATGAGTTCGAAATAGAAG
GTGAGGGCGAAGGGCGACCATACGAAGCATTTCAAACTGCTAAACTCAAGGTAACTAAAGGCGGTCCTCT
TCCATTTGCCTGGGATATATTGTCACCTCAGTTCATGTATGGTTCAAAAGTTTACATTAAACATCCAGCG
GATATCCCTGACTACTTTAAACTGTCTTTCCCTGAAGGTTTTAGATGGGAAAGAGTTATGAACTTCGAAG
ATGGTGGAATTATTCACGTCAATCAAGATTCAAGTTTACAGGATGGCGTCTTTATCTACAAGGTGAAGTT
GAGAGGAACAAATTTTCCATCCGATGGGCCAGTTATGCAAAAGAAAACTATGGGCTGGGAAGCCTCTGAA
GAGAGAATGTACCCAGAGGACGGAGCCTTAAAAAGTGAAATCAAAAAGAGATTGAAGTTGAAGGATGGTG
GGCACTATGCAGCAGAAGTGAAAACGACATATAAGGCTAAAAAGCCTGTCCAACTACCAGGAGCTTATAT
TGTGGACATCAAACTTGACATAGTAAGCCATAACGAAGATTACACCATCGTTGAACAATACGAGAGAGCT
GAAGGTAGGCATTCCACAGGAGGCATGGACGAACTATACAAATAAGGCGCGCCACTTCTAAATAAGCGAA
TTTCTTATGATTTATGATTT
